Addgene plasmid #130572: pTK_Cerulean_Nanotag_91_positive_Control
Purpose: Enhancer cloning nanotag reporter vector
Depositing lab: Tatjana Sauka-Spengler. Depositing organization: University of Oxford. Publication: Reconstruction of the Global Neural Crest Gene Regulatory Network In Vivo. Williams RM, Candido-Ferreira I, Repapi E, Gavriouchkina D, Senanayake U, Ling ITC, Telenius J, Taylor S, Hughes J, Sauka-Spengler T. Dev Cell. 2019 Oct 21;51(2):255-276.e7. doi: 10.1016/j.devcel.2019.10.003. PubMed 31639368.
Backbone
  Vector backbone: pTK_BsmBI
  Backbone size w/o insert (bp): 4670
  Vector type: Enhancer cloning nanotag reporter vector
Growth in bacteria
  Bacterial resistance: Ampicillin, 100 μg/mL
  Growth temperature: 37°C
  Growth strain: DH5alpha
  Copy number: Low Copy
Gene/Insert
  Gene/Insert name: FoxD3_cranial_neural_crest_enhancer_NC3
  Species: G. gallus (chicken)
  Insert size (bp): 550
  Promoter: thymidine kinase minimal promoter
  Cloning method: Restriction Enzyme; 5′ cloning site Unknown (unknown if destroyed)
  Sequencing primers: 5′ pTK forward CTAGCAAAATAGGCTGTCCC; 3′ pTK reverse ATATTTCTTCCGGGGACACC
Terms and licenses: Academic/Nonprofit Terms; Industry Terms: Not Available to Industry
How to cite: pTK_Cerulean_Nanotag_91_positive_Control was a gift from Tatjana Sauka-Spengler (Addgene plasmid # 130572 ; http://n2t.net/addgene:130572 ; RRID:Addgene_130572)
