[The description below was written by a language model from this plasmid's Addgene catalogue record and pLannotate feature annotations shown in this document.]
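Description:
pTK_Cerulean_Nanotag_91_positive_Control is an enhancer-reporter plasmid built on the pTK_BsmBI backbone, designed for testing candidate cis-regulatory elements upstream of a minimal promoter. It carries a roughly 550 bp chicken (G. gallus) FoxD3 cranial neural crest enhancer, NC3, placed ahead of the herpes simplex virus thymidine kinase minimal promoter. Because that promoter has little activity on its own, reporter expression depends on the activity of the cloned enhancer. As the name indicates, this version serves as a positive control for the vector series. The enhancer itself is not annotated in the feature table, but an unannotated stretch lies between the upstream insulating elements and the TK promoter, which is the expected position for it.

Since the plasmid is circular, transcription from the TK promoter at the end of the sequence record continues into a chimeric β-globin/immunoglobulin intron, which generally improves expression of the transcript. This is followed by the mCerulean cyan fluorescent protein coding sequence and an SV40 polyadenylation signal. Upstream of the enhancer site, a synthetic poly(A) signal and an RNA polymerase II pause site from the human α2-globin gene limit read-through transcription from the backbone that could create background signal. The "Nanotag 91" in the name suggests a unique transcript tag that would distinguish this reporter from others in the series, but no such element is annotated and the record does not describe it.

The plasmid is propagated in E. coli with ampicillin selection (AmpR) and a ColE1/pUC-type origin, although the catalogue lists it as low copy. An f1 origin is also present, and the short tetracycline-resistance, lacZα and large T antigen fragments are backbone remnants. The full sequence is 5,045 nt, somewhat less than the sum of the listed backbone and insert sizes.
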