Features (pLannotate 1.2.2; 13 found; start..end, strand, type, name):
     78..210     +  intron         chimeric intron: chimera between introns from human β-globin and immunoglobulin heavy chain genes
    270..986     +  CDS            mCerulean: mCerulean is a basic (constitutively fluorescent) cyan fluorescent protein published in 2005, derived from Aequorea victoria. It is reported to be a very rapidly-maturing monomer.
   1162..1283    -  polyA_signal   SV40 poly(A) signal: SV40 polyadenylation signal
   1306..1374    -  CDS            large T antigen (fragment): large T antigen from SV40 (simian virus 40)
   1390..1522    +  CDS            TcR (fragment): tetracycline efflux protein; tet; confers resistance to tetracycline
   1702..2290    -  rep_origin     ori: high-copy-number ColE1/pMB1/pBR322/pUC origin of replication
   2461..3321    -  CDS            AmpR: β-lactamase; bla; confers resistance to ampicillin, carbenicillin, and related antibiotics
   3322..3426    -  promoter       AmpR promoter: bla
   3453..3881    +  rep_origin     f1 ori (sequence partly withheld): f1 bacteriophage origin of replication; arrow indicates direction of (+) strand synthesis
   3913..3980    -  CDS            lacZα (fragment): LacZα fragment of β-galactosidase; lacZ fragment
   4039..4087    +  polyA_signal   poly(A) signal: synthetic polyadenylation signal
   4101..4192    +  misc_feature   pause site: RNA polymerase II transcriptional pause signal from the human α2 globin gene
   4900..5045    +  promoter       HSV TK promoter: herpes simplex virus thymidine kinase promoter
>Addgene plasmid #130572 | pTK_Cerulean_Nanotag_91_positive_Control | addgene full sequence | sequence record 257583 | Addgene NGS Result
CAGCGTCAACAGCGTGCCGCAGATCCCAAGCTTGCGGCCGCTTAAGCTGCAGAAGTTGGTCGTGAGGCAC
TGGGCAGGTAAGTATCAAGGTTACAAGACAGGTTTAAGGAGACCAATAGAAACTGGGCTTGTCGAGACAG
AGAAGACTCTTGCGTTTCTGATAGGCACCTATTGGTCTTACTGACATCCACTTTGCCTTTCTCTCCACAG
GTGTCCACTCCCAGGTTCAATACAGCTCTTAAGCGGCCGCAAGCTAGCTTGCCGCCACCATGGTGAGCAA
GGGCGAGGAGCTGTTCACCGGGGTGGTGCCCATCCTGGTCGAGCTGGACGGCGACGTAAACGGCCACAAG
TTCAGCGTGTCCGGCGAGGGCGAGGGCGATGCCACCTACGGCAAGCTGACCCTGAAGTTCATCTGCACCA
CCGGCAAGCTGCCCGTGCCCTGGCCCACCCTCGTGACCACCCTGACCTGGGGCGTGCAGTGCTTCGCCCG
CTACCCCGACCACATGAAGCAGCACGACTTCTTCAAGTCCGCCATGCCCGAAGGCTACGTCCAGGAGCGC
ACCATCTTCTTCAAGGACGACGGCAACTACAAGACCCGCGCCGAGGTGAAGTTCGAGGGCGACACCCTGG
TGAACCGCATCGAGCTGAAGGGCATCGACTTCAAGGAGGACGGCAACATCCTGGGGCACAAGCTGGAGTA
CAACGCCATCAGCGACAACGTCTATATCACCGCCGACAAGCAGAAGAACGGCATCAAGGCCAACTTCAAG
ATCCGCCACAACATCGAGGACGGCAGCGTGCAGCTCGCCGACCACTACCAGCAGAACACCCCCATCGGCG
ACGGCCCCGTGCTGCTGCCCGACAACCACTACCTGAGCACCCAGTCCAAGCTGAGCAAAGACCCCAACGA
GAAGCGCGATCACATGGTCCTGCTGGAGTTCGTGACCGCCGCCGGGATCACTCTCGGCATGGACGAGCTG
TACAAGTGAGCCTCTAGACTCCCTCAGCGGCGCGCCGGATCCTCATAAGACCAGTGGTGCCTAGGCAGGC
TCTACGGTTCCAGTACTACCCAACCATACGCTGACGTTTGTGCCCGTTGTAACGCACCTGAGATCTCACG
TGTCTAGAGCCGGGGCGGCCGGCCGCTTCGAGCAGACATGATAAGATACATTGATGAGTTTGGACAAACC
ACAACTAGAATGCAGTGAAAAAAATGCTTTATTTGTGAAATTTGTGATGCTATTGCTTTATTTGTAACCA
TTATAAGCTGCAATAAACAAGTTAACAACAACAATTGCATTCATTTTATGTTTCAGGTTCAGGGGGAGGT
GTGGGAGGTTTTTTAAAGCAAGTAAAACCTCTACAAATGTGGTAAAATCGATAAGGATCCGTCGACCGAT
GCCCTTGAGAGCCTTCAACCCAGTCAGCTCCTTCCGGTGGGCGCGGGGCATGACTATCGTCGCCGCACTT
ATGACTGTCTTCTTTATCATGCAACTCGTAGGACAGGTGCCGGCAGCGCTCTTCCGCTTCCTCGCTCACT
GACTCGCTGCGCTCGGTCGTTCGGCTGCGGCGAGCGGTATCAGCTCACTCAAAGGCGGTAATACGGTTAT
CCACAGAATCAGGGGATAACGCAGGAAAGAACATGTGAGCAAAAGGCCAGCAAAAGGCCAGGAACCGTAA
AAAGGCCGCGTTGCTGGCGTTTTTCCATAGGCTCCGCCCCCCTGACGAGCATCACAAAAATCGACGCTCA
AGTCAGAGGTGGCGAAACCCGACAGGACTATAAAGATACCAGGCGTTTCCCCCTGGAAGCTCCCTCGTGC
GCTCTCCTGTTCCGACCCTGCCGCTTACCGGATACCTGTCCGCCTTTCTCCCTTCGGGAAGCGTGGCGCT
TTCTCATAGCTCACGCTGTAGGTATCTCAGTTCGGTGTAGGTCGTTCGCTCCAAGCTGGGCTGTGTGCAC
GAACCCCCCGTTCAGCCCGACCGCTGCGCCTTATCCGGTAACTATCGTCTTGAGTCCAACCCGGTAAGAC
ACGACTTATCGCCACTGGCAGCAGCCACTGGTAACAGGATTAGCAGAGCGAGGTATGTAGGCGGTGCTAC
AGAGTTCTTGAAGTGGTGGCCTAACTACGGCTACACTAGAAGAACAGTATTTGGTATCTGCGCTCTGCTG
AAGCCAGTTACCTTCGGAAAAAGAGTTGGTAGCTCTTGATCCGGCAAACAAACCACCGCTGGTAGCGGTG
GTTTTTTTGTTTGCAAGCAGCAGATTACGCGCAGAAAAAAAGGATCTCAAGAAGATCCTTTGATCTTTTC
TACGGGGTCTGACGCTCAGTGGAACGAAAACTCACGTTAAGGGATTTTGGTCATGAGATTATCAAAAAGG
ATCTTCACCTAGATCCTTTTAAATTAAAAATGAAGTTTTAAATCAATCTAAAGTATATATGAGTAAACTT
GGTCTGACAGTTACCAATGCTTAATCAGTGAGGCACCTATCTCAGCGATCTGTCTATTTCGTTCATCCAT
AGTTGCCTGACTCCCCGTCGTGTAGATAACTACGATACGGGAGGGCTTACCATCTGGCCCCAGTGCTGCA
ATGATACCGCGAGACCCACGCTCACCGGCTCCAGATTTATCAGCAATAAACCAGCCAGCCGGAAGGGCCG
AGCGCAGAAGTGGTCCTGCAACTTTATCCGCCTCCATCCAGTCTATTAATTGTTGCCGGGAAGCTAGAGT
AAGTAGTTCGCCAGTTAATAGTTTGCGCAACGTTGTTGCCATTGCTACAGGCATCGTGGTGTCACGCTCG
TCGTTTGGTATGGCTTCATTCAGCTCCGGTTCCCAACGATCAAGGCGAGTTACATGATCCCCCATGTTGT
GCAAAAAAGCGGTTAGCTCCTTCGGTCCTCCGATCGTTGTCAGAAGTAAGTTGGCCGCAGTGTTATCACT
CATGGTTATGGCAGCACTGCATAATTCTCTTACTGTCATGCCATCCGTAAGATGCTTTTCTGTGACTGGT
GAGTACTCAACCAAGTCATTCTGAGAATAGTGTATGCGGCGACCGAGTTGCTCTTGCCCGGCGTCAATAC
GGGATAATACCGCGCCACATAGCAGAACTTTAAAAGTGCTCATCATTGGAAAACGTTCTTCGGGGCGAAA
ACTCTCAAGGATCTTACCGCTGTTGAGATCCAGTTCGATGTAACCCACTCGTGCACCCAACTGATCTTCA
GCATCTTTTACTTTCACCAGCGTTTCTGGGTGAGCAAAAACAGGAAGGCAAAATGCCGCAAAAAAGGGAA
TAAGGGCGACACGGAAATGTTGAATACTCATACTCTTCCTTTTTCAATATTATTGAAGCATTTATCAGGG
TTATTGTCTCATGAGCGGATACATATTTGAATGTATTTAGAAAAATAAACAAATAGGGGTTCCGCGCACA
TTTCCCCGAAAAGTGCCACCTG
[124 nt withheld, positions 3453-3576]
C
[91 nt withheld, positions 3578-3668]
A
[49 nt withheld, positions 3670-3718]
CCTTTGACGTTGGAGTCCACGTTCTTT
[37 nt withheld, positions 3746-3782]
ACCCTATCTCGGTCTATTCTTTTGATTTATAAGGGATTTTGCCGATTTCGGCCTATTGGTTAAAAAATGA
GCTGATTTAACAAAAATTTAACGCGAATTTTAACAAAATATTAACGCTTACAATTTGCCATTCGCCATTC
AGGCTGCGCAACTGTTGGGAAGGGCGATCGGTGCGGGCCTCTTCGCTATTACGCCAGCCCAAGCTACCAT
GATAAGTAAGTAATATTAAGGTACGGGAGGTACTTGGAGCGGCCGCAATAAAATATCTTTATTTTCATTA
CATCTGTGTGTTGGTTTTTTGTGTGAATCGATAGTACTAACATACGCTCTCCATCAAAACAAAACGAAAC
AAAACAAACTAGCAAAATAGGCTGTCCCCAGTGCAAGTGCAGGTGCCAGAACATTTCTCTATCGATAGGT
ACCGAGCTCGAGTTCCATGGAGCTTTCCACCAACACTTAACCTTTATGAAGAACCAAATTATTTTGTTCC
ATGACTAAGAAAAATCTGGCGATATATAATTAAAACAACAAAGAAGAGTCCCATTCTATACAAGTGTAAT
TACGTTCATGTGGTATCACTGTAATTGAAACACAGAAGATGTTTCAGTCTGTATTAAAAGAGAATTTCTT
TCAGTGGGTTTCCTGAAGCTCATTAGATATTCCCTGGCCTATTCTCCTAAGTAATTAGATTTTAACAGGA
TTTTCAACAGATCAGAGCAATCTCTGTGGGTGCCAATAGGAGACTCTCCCTCTGGCCTTACCAGCAGGGC
AGCATGGATAACATCCAGGCTGGGAGTTAATAGGACAATTACTGGCCTCTTTTAAATGAGTTACATTAAT
GCACTTAAGCTAAATGGCTCTGCATATGATTAAATATTAACATCTGCAAAATATGAAATCATGATATGCA
ATCAAGTTTTGTTGTTTTAATTTCCCAAATGCCGGATTTTGGTGGTGTATGTAAATGTGCATTGGATAGT
GTATGTTAAAAGGACCGCTAGCCCGGGCTCGAGATCTGCGATCTAAGTAAGCTTGCTGCTTCATCCCCGT
GGCCCGTTGCTCGCGTTTGCTGGCGGTGTCCCCGGAAGAAATATATTTGCATGTCTTTAGTTCTATGATG
ACACAAACCCCGCCCAGCGTCTTGTCATTGGCGAATTCGAACACGCAGATGCAGTCGGGGCGGCGCGGTC
CCAGGTCCACTTCGCATATTAAGGTGACGCGTGTGGCCTCGAACACCGAGCGACCCTGCAGCGACCCGCT
TAA
